>Addgene plasmid #138870 | pPD556 ZF151x6-Compact_EYFP | addgene full sequence | sequence record 322852 | Addgene NGS Result
GTGCCACCTGACGTCGACGGATCGGGAGATCTGCGAGGCAGGAGGTACGCGAGCAGGAGGTTGAGCTGCA
GGAGGTGACTAAGCAGGAGGTACGCGAGCAGGAGGTTGAGCTGCAGGAGGTAACGCTCTCTAGAGGGTAT
ATAATGGGGGCCACTAGTCTACTACCAGAGCTCATCGCTAGCGCCACCATGGTGAGCAAGGGCGAGGAGC
TGTTCACCGGGGTGGTGCCCATCCTGGTCGAGCTGGACGGCGACGTAAACGGCCACAAGTTCAGCGTGTC
CGGCGAGGGCGAGGGCGATGCCACCTACGGCAAGCTGACCCTGAAGTTCATCTGCACCACCGGCAAGCTG
CCCGTGCCCTGGCCCACCCTCGTGACCACCTTCGGCTACGGCCTGCAGTGCTTCGCCCGCTACCCCGACC
ACATGAAGCAGCACGACTTCTTCAAGTCCGCCATGCCCGAAGGCTACGTCCAGGAGCGCACCATCTTCTT
CAAGGACGACGGCAACTACAAGACCCGCGCCGAGGTGAAGTTCGAGGGCGACACCCTGGTGAACCGCATC
GAGCTGAAGGGCATCGACTTCAAGGAGGACGGCAACATCCTGGGGCACAAGCTGGAGTACAACTACAACA
GCCACAACGTCTATATCATGGCCGACAAGCAGAAGAACGGCATCAAGGTGAACTTCAAGATCCGCCACAA
CATCGAGGACGGCAGCGTGCAGCTCGCCGACCACTACCAGCAGAACACCCCCATCGGCGACGGCCCCGTG
CTGCTGCCCGACAACCACTACCTGAGCTACCAGTCCGCCCTGAGCAAAGACCCCAACGAGAAGCGCGATC
ACATGGTCCTGCTGGAGTTCGTGACCGCCGCCGGGATCACTCTCGGCATGGACGAGCTGTACAAGTAGGC
GGCCGCTCGAGTCTAGAGGGCCCGTTTAAACCCGCTGATCAGCCTCGACTGTGCCTTCTAGTTGCCAGCC
ATCTGTTGTTTGCCCCTCCCCCGTGCCTTCCTTGACCCTGGAAGGTGCCACTCCCACTGTCCTTTCCTAA
TAAAATGAGGAAATTGCATCGCATTGTCTGAGTAGGTGTCATTCTATTCTGGGGGGTGGGGTGGGGCAGG
ACAGCAAGGGGGAGGATTGGGAAGTCAATAGCAGGCATGCTGGGGATGCGGTGGGCTCTATGGCTTCTGA
GGCGGAAAGAACCAGCTGGGGCTCTAGGGGGTATCCCC
[124 nt withheld, positions 1229-1352]
C
[91 nt withheld, positions 1354-1444]
A
[49 nt withheld, positions 1446-1494]
CCTTTGACGTTGGAGTCCACGTTCTTT
[37 nt withheld, positions 1522-1558]
ACCCTATCTCGGTCTATTCTTTTGATTTATAAGGGATTTTGCCGATTTCGGCCTATTGGTTAAAAAATGA
GCTGATTTAACAAAAATTTAACGCGAATTAATTCTGTGGAATGTGTGTCAGTTAGGCTCAATTAGTCAGC
AACCATAGTCCCGCCCCTAACTCCGCCCATCCCGCCCCTAACTCCGCCCAGTTCCGCCCATTCTCCGCCC
CATGGCTGACTAATTTTTTTTATTTATGCAGAGGCCGAGGCCGCCTCTGCCTCTGAGCTATTCCAGAAGT
AGTGAGGAGGCTTTTTTGGAGGCCTAGGCTTTTGCAAAAAGCTCCCGGGAGCTTGTATATCCATTTTCGG
AGGTTGGGCTTCGGAATCGTTTTCCGGGACGCCGGCTGGATGATCCTCCAGCGCGGGGATCTCATGCTGG
AGTTCTTCGCCCACCCCAACTTGTTTATTGCAGCTTATAATGGTTACAAATAAAGCAATAGCATCACAAA
TTTCACAAATAAAGCATTTTTTTCACTGCATTCTAGTTGTGGTTTGTCCAAACTCATCAATGTATCTTAT
CATGTCTGTATACCGTCGACCTCTAGCTAGAGCTTGGCGTAATCATGGTCATAGCTGTTTCCTGTGTGAA
ATTGTTATCCGCTCACAATTCCACACAACATACGAGCCGGAAGCATAAAGTGTAAAGCCTGGGGTGCCTA
ATGAGTGAGCTAACTCACATTAATTGCGTTGCGCTCACTGCCCGCTTTCCAGTCGGGAAACCTGTCGTGC
CAGCTGCATTAATGAATCGGCCAACGCGCGGGGAGAGGCGGTTTGCGTATTGGGCGCTCTTCCGCTTCCT
CGCTCACTGACTCGCTGCGCTCGGTCGTTCGGCTGCGGCGAGCGGTATCAGCTCACTCAAAGGCGGTAAT
ACGGTTATCCACAGAATCAGGGGATAACGCAGGAAAGAACATGTGAGCAAAAGGCCAGCAAAAGGCCAGG
AACCGTAAAAAGGCCGCGTTGCTGGCGTTTTTCCATAGGCTCCGCCCCCCTGACGAGCATCACAAAAATC
GACGCTCAAGTCAGAGGTGGCGAAACCCGACAGGACTATAAAGATACCAGGCGTTTCCCCCTGGAAGCTC
CCTCGTGCGCTCTCCTGTTCCGACCCTGCCGCTTACCGGATACCTGTCCGCCTTTCTCCCTTCGGGAAGC
GTGGCGCTTTCTCATAGCTCACGCTGTAGGTATCTCAGTTCGGTGTAGGTCGTTCGCTCCAAGCTGGGCT
GTGTGCACGAACCCCCCGTTCAGCCCGACCGCTGCGCCTTATCCGGTAACTATCGTCTTGAGTCCAACCC
GGTAAGACACGACTTATCGCCACTGGCAGCAGCCACTGGTAACAGGATTAGCAGAGCGAGGTATGTAGGC
GGTGCTACAGAGTTCTTGAAGTGGTGGCCTAACTACGGCTACACTAGAAGAACAGTATTTGGTATCTGCG
CTCTGCTGAAGCCAGTTACCTTCGGAAAAAGAGTTGGTAGCTCTTGATCCGGCAAACAAACCACCGCTGG
TAGCGGTGGTTTTTTTGTTTGCAAGCAGCAGATTACGCGCAGAAAAAAAGGATCTCAAGAAGATCCTTTG
ATCTTTTCTACGGGGTCTGACGCTCAGTGGAACGAAAACTCACGTTAAGGGATTTTGGTCATGAGATTAT
CAAAAAGGATCTTCACCTAGATCCTTTTAAATTAAAAATGAAGTTTTAAATCAATCTAAAGTATATATGA
GTAAACTTGGTCTGACAGTTACCAATGCTTAATCAGTGAGGCACCTATCTCAGCGATCTGTCTATTTCGT
TCATCCATAGTTGCCTGACTCCCCGTCGTGTAGATAACTACGATACGGGAGGGCTTACCATCTGGCCCCA
GTGCTGCAATGATACCGCGAGATCCACGCTCACCGGCTCCAGATTTATCAGCAATAAACCAGCCAGCCGG
AAGGGCCGAGCGCAGAAGTGGTCCTGCAACTTTATCCGCCTCCATCCAGTCTATTAATTGTTGCCGGGAA
GCTAGAGTAAGTAGTTCGCCAGTTAATAGTTTGCGCAACGTTGTTGCCATTGCTACAGGCATCGTGGTGT
CACGCTCGTCGTTTGGTATGGCTTCATTCAGCTCCGGTTCCCAACGATCAAGGCGAGTTACATGATCCCC
CATGTTGTGCAAAAAAGCGGTTAGCTCCTTCGGTCCTCCGATCGTTGTCAGAAGTAAGTTGGCCGCAGTG
TTATCACTCATGGTTATGGCAGCACTGCATAATTCTCTTACTGTCATGCCATCCGTAAGATGCTTTTCTG
TGACTGGTGAGTACTCAACCAAGTCATTCTGAGAATAGTGTATGCGGCGACCGAGTTGCTCTTGCCCGGC
GTCAATACGGGATAATACCGCGCCACATAGCAGAACTTTAAAAGTGCTCATCATTGGAAAACGTTCTTCG
GGGCGAAAACTCTCAAGGATCTTACCGCTGTTGAGATCCAGTTCGATGTAACCCACTCGTGCACCCAACT
GATCTTCAGCATCTTTTACTTTCACCAGCGTTTCTGGGTGAGCAAAAACAGGAAGGCAAAATGCCGCAAA
AAAGGGAATAAGGGCGACACGGAAATGTTGAATACTCATACTCTTCCTTTTTCAATATTATTGAAGCATT
TATCAGGGTTATTGTCTCATGAGCGGATACATATTTGAATGTATTTAGAAAAATAAACAAATAGGGGTTC
CGCGCACATTTCCCCGAAAA
Features (pLannotate 1.2.2; 16 found; start..end, strand, type, name):
    131..147     +  promoter       minP (fragment): minimal TATA-box promoter with low basal activity
    189..905     +  CDS            EYFP: EYFP is a basic (constitutively fluorescent) green/yellow fluorescent protein published in 1996, derived from Aequorea victoria. It is reported to be a very rapidly-maturing weak dimer with high acid sensitivity.
    959..1070    +  polyA_signal   bGH poly(A) signal: bovine growth hormone polyadenylation signal
   1187..1208    +  promoter       SV40 promoter (fragment): SV40 enhancer and early promoter
   1229..1657    +  rep_origin     f1 ori (sequence partly withheld): f1 bacteriophage origin of replication; arrow indicates direction of (+) strand synthesis
   1662..1684    +  promoter       SV40 promoter (fragment): SV40 enhancer and early promoter
   1685..1876    +  promoter       SV40 promoter: SV40 early promoter
   1903..2001    +  CDS            ble (fragment): BLE_KLEPN - Experimental evidence at protein level: Swiss-Prot protein existence level 1. Binding protein with a strong affinity to the bleomycin family of antibiotics. Binds to CL990; an antimitotic-antibiotic compound. From Klebsiella pneumoniae.
   1996..2117    +  polyA_signal   SV40 poly(A) signal: SV40 polyadenylation signal
   2190..2206    -  protein_bind   lac operator: The lac repressor binds to the lac operator to inhibit transcription in E. coli. This inhibition can be relieved by adding lactose or isopropyl-β-D-thiogalactopyranoside (IPTG). lac repressor encoded by lacI
   2214..2244    -  promoter       lac promoter: promoter for the E. coli lac operon
   2259..2280    -  protein_bind   CAP binding site: CAP binding activates transcription in the presence of cAMP. E. coli catabolite activator protein
   2293..2385    -  CDS            lacI (fragment): lac repressor; lacI; The lac repressor binds to the lac operator to inhibit transcription in E. coli. This inhibition can be relieved by adding lactose or isopropyl-β-D-thiogalactopyranoside (IPTG).
   2568..3156    -  rep_origin     ori: high-copy-number ColE1/pMB1/pBR322/pUC origin of replication
   3327..4187    -  CDS            AmpR: β-lactamase; bla; confers resistance to ampicillin, carbenicillin, and related antibiotics
   4188..4292    -  promoter       AmpR promoter: bla
