[The description below was written by a language model from this plasmid's Addgene catalogue record and pLannotate feature annotations shown in this document.]
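Description:
pPD556 ZF151x6-Compact_EYFP is a 4.3 kb mammalian expression and synthetic-biology reporter plasmid built on the pPD540 Reporter Template v3 backbone, and it forms part of the COMET toolkit for composing genetic programs in mammalian cells. It is propagated in E. coli as a high-copy plasmid through a ColE1/pUC-type origin, with selection by ampicillin via the β-lactamase gene and its native promoter. An f1 phage origin is also present, along with remnants of a lac promoter/operator region that are typical backbone carry-over.

The payload is a synthetic inducible promoter, ZF151x6-Compact, cloned between retained BglII and NheI sites upstream of an EYFP coding sequence that terminates in a bovine growth hormone polyadenylation signal. The feature table detects only a minimal TATA-box promoter fragment immediately upstream of EYFP. The name suggests six closely spaced binding sites for the zinc-finger domain ZF151 placed ahead of this minimal promoter, although the sites themselves are not annotated in the table. Such a design gives low basal transcription on its own and yellow fluorescence output when a cognate zinc-finger transcription factor is supplied in the same cell, so the plasmid serves as a readout for the activity of ZF151-based activators or inhibitors.

Downstream lies an SV40 early promoter followed only by a short fragment of a bleomycin-family resistance gene and an SV40 polyadenylation signal. This indicates that the mammalian selection cassette is truncated, and the record lists no mammalian selectable marker, which is consistent with transient transfection use.
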