Addgene plasmid #138870: pPD556 ZF151x6-Compact_EYFP
Purpose: EYFP reporter vector for the ZF151x6-Compact promoter
Depositing lab: Joshua Leonard. Depositing organization: Northwestern University. Publication: The COMET toolkit for composing customizable genetic programs in mammalian cells. Donahue PS, Draut JW, Muldoon JJ, Edelstein HI, Bagheri N, Leonard JN. Nat Commun. 2020 Feb 7;11(1):779. doi: 10.1038/s41467-019-14147-5. PubMed 32034124.
Backbone
  Vector backbone: pPD540 Reporter Template v3
  Vector type: Mammalian Expression, Synthetic Biology
Growth in bacteria
  Bacterial resistance: Ampicillin, 100 μg/mL
  Growth temperature: 37°C
  Growth strain: DH5alpha
  Copy number: High Copy
Gene/Insert
  Gene/Insert name: ZF151x6-Compact
  Species: Synthetic
  Promoter: ZF151x6-Compact
  Cloning method: Restriction Enzyme; 5′ cloning site BglII (not destroyed); 3′ cloning site NheI (not destroyed)
  Sequencing primers: 5′ CGACACGGAAATGTTGAATAC; 3′ TAGAAGGCACAGTCGAGG
Terms and licenses: Academic/Nonprofit Terms; Industry Terms: Not Available to Industry
Depositor comments: Leonard Lab plasmid reference number: L1288
How to cite: pPD556 ZF151x6-Compact_EYFP was a gift from Joshua Leonard (Addgene plasmid # 138870 ; http://n2t.net/addgene:138870 ; RRID:Addgene_138870)
