>Addgene plasmid #138870 | pPD556 ZF151x6-Compact_EYFP | depositor partial sequence | sequence record 268407 | ZF151x6-Compact promoter
AGATCTGCGAGGCAGGAGGTACGCGAGCAGGAGGTTGAGCTGCAGGAGGTGACTAAGCAGGAGGTACGCG
AGCAGGAGGTTGAGCTGCAGGAGGTAACGCTCTCTAGAGGGTATATAATGGGGGCCACTAGTCTACTACC
AGAGCTCATCGCTAGC
